>Addgene plasmid #75867 | IDNK gRNA (BRDN0001148428) | addgene full sequence | sequence record 184722 | Addgene Assembled Sequence
CCCGGGTGCAAAGATGGATAAAGTTTTAAACAGAGAGGAATCTTTGCAGCTAATGGACCTTCTAGGTCTT
GAAAGGAGTGGGAATTGGCTCCGGTGCCCGTCAGTGGGCAGAGCGCACATCGCCCACAGTCCCCGAGAAG
TTGGGGGGAGGGGTCGGCAATTGATCCGGTGCCTAGAGAAGGTGGCGCGGGGTAAACTGGGAAAGTGATG
TCGTGTACTGGCTCCGCCTTTTTCCCGAGGGTGGGGGAGAACCGTATATAAGTGCAGTAGTCGCCGTGAA
CGTTCTTTTTCGCAACGGGTTTGCCGCCAGAACACAGGTAAGTGCCGTGTGTGGTTCCCGCGGGCCTGGC
CTCTTTACGGGTTATGGCCCTTGCGTGCCTTGAATTACTTCCACCTGGCTGCAGTACGTGATTCTTGATC
CCGAGCTTCGGGTTGGAAGTGGGTGGGAGAGTTCGAGGCCTTGCGCTTAAGGAGCCCCTTCGCCTCGTGC
TTGAGTTGAGGCCTGGCCTGGGCGCTGGGGCCGCCGCGTGCGAATCTGGTGGCACCTTCGCGCCTGTCTC
GCTGCTTTCGATAAGTCTCTAGCCATTTAAAATTTTTGATGACCTGCTGCGACGCTTTTTTTCTGGCAAG
ATAGTCTTGTAAATGCGGGCCAAGATCTGCACACTGGTATTTCGGTTTTTGGGGCCGCGGGCGGCGACGG
GGCCCGTGCGTCCCAGCGCACATGTTCGGCGAGGCGGGGCCTGCGAGCGCGGCCACCGAGAATCGGACGG
GGGTAGTCTCAAGCTGGCCGGCCTGCTCTGGTGCCTGGCCTCGCGCCGCCGTGTATCGCCCCGCCCTGGG
CGGCAAGGCTGGCCCGGTCGGCACCAGTTGCGTGAGCGGAAAGATGGCCGCTTCCCGGCCCTGCTGCAGG
GAGCTCAAAATGGAGGACGCGGCGCTCGGGAGAGCGGGCGGGTGAGTCACCCACACAAAGGAAAAGGGCC
TTTCCGTCCTCAGCCGTCGCTTCATGTGACTCCACGGAGTACCGGGCGCCGTCCAGGCACCTCGATTAGT
TCTCGAGCTTTTGGAGTACGTCGTCTTTAGGTTGGGGGGAGGGGTTTTATGCGATGGAGTTTCCCCACAC
TGAGTGGGTGGAGACTGAAGTTAGGCCAGCTTGGCACTTGATGTAATTCTCCTTGGAATTTGCCCTTTTT
GAGTTTGGATCTTGGTTCATTCTCAAGCCTCAGACAGTGGTTCAAAGTTTTTTTCTTCCATTTCAGGTGT
CGTGACGTACGGCCACCATGACCGAGTACAAGCCCACGGTGCGCCTCGCCACCCGCGACGACGTCCCCAG
GGCCGTACGCACCCTCGCCGCCGCGTTCGCCGACTACCCCGCCACGCGCCACACCGTCGATCCGGACCGC
CACATCGAGCGGGTCACCGAGCTGCAAGAACTCTTCCTCACGCGCGTCGGGCTCGACATCGGCAAGGTGT
GGGTCGCGGACGACGGCGCCGCCGTGGCGGTCTGGACCACGCCGGAGAGCGTCGAAGCGGGGGCGGTGTT
CGCCGAGATCGGCCCGCGCATGGCCGAGTTGAGCGGTTCCCGGCTGGCCGCGCAGCAACAGATGGAAGGC
CTCCTGGCGCCGCACCGGCCCAAGGAGCCCGCGTGGTTCCTGGCCACCGTCGGAGTCTCGCCCGACCACC
AGGGCAAGGGTCTGGGCAGCGCCGTCGTGCTCCCCGGAGTGGAGGCGGCCGAGCGCGCCGGGGTGCCCGC
CTTCCTGGAGACCTCCGCGCCCCGCAACCTCCCCTTCTACGAGCGGCTCGGCTTCACCGTCACCGCCGAC
GTCGAGGTGCCCGAAGGACCGCGCACCTGGTGCATGACCCGCAAGCCCGGTGCCTGAACGCGTTAAGTCG
ACAATCAACCTCTGGATTACAAAATTTGTGAAAGATTGACTGGTATTCTTAACTATGTTGCTCCTTTTAC
GCTATGTGGATACGCTGCTTTAATGCCTTTGTATCATGCTATTGCTTCCCGTATGGCTTTCATTTTCTCC
TCCTTGTATAAATCCTGGTTGCTGTCTCTTTATGAGGAGTTGTGGCCCGTTGTCAGGCAACGTGGCGTGG
TGTGCACTGTGTTTGCTGACGCAACCCCCACTGGTTGGGGCATTGCCACCACCTGTCAGCTCCTTTCCGG
GACTTTCGCTTTCCCCCTCCCTATTGCCACGGCGGAACTCATCGCCGCCTGCCTTGCCCGCTGCTGGACA
GGGGCTCGGCTGTTGGGCACTGACAATTCCGTGGTGTTGTCGGGGAAATCATCGTCCTTTCCTTGGCTGC
TCGCCTGTGTTGCCACCTGGATTCTGCGCGGGACGTCCTTCTGCTACGTCCCTTCGGCCCTCAATCCAGC
GGACCTTCCTTCCCGCGGCCTGCTGCCGGCTCTGCGGCCTCTTCCGCGTCTTCGCCTTCGCCCTCAGACG
AGTCGGATCTCCCTTTGGGCCGCCTCCCCGCGTCGACTTTAAGACCAATGACTTACAAGGCAGCTGTAGA
TCTTAGCCACTTTTTAAAAGAAAAGGGGGGACTGGAAGGGCTAATTCACTCCCAACGAAGACAAGATCTG
CTTTTTGCTTGTACTGGGTCTCTCTGGTTAGACCAGATCTGAGCCTGGGAGCTCTCTGGCTAACTAGGGA
ACCCACTGCTTAAGCCTCAATAAAGCTTGCCTTGAGTGCTTCAAGTAGTGTGTGCCCGTCTGTTGTGTGA
CTCTGGTAACTAGAGATCCCTCAGACCCTTTTAGTCAGTGTGGAAAATCTCTAGCAGTACGTATAGTAGT
TCATGTCATCTTATTATTCAGTATTTATAACTTGCAAAGAAATGAATATCAGAGAGTGAGAGGAACTTGT
TTATTGCAGCTTATAATGGTTACAAATAAAGCAATAGCATCACAAATTTCACAAATAAAGCATTTTTTTC
ACTGCATTCTAGTTGTGGTTTGTCCAAACTCATCAATGTATCTTATCATGTCTGGCTCTAGCTATCCCGC
CCCTAACTCCGCCCATCCCGCCCCTAACTCCGCCCAGTTCCGCCCATTCTCCGCCCCATGGCTGACTAAT
TTTTTTTATTTATGCAGAGGCCGAGGCCGCCTCGGCCTCTGAGCTATTCCAGAAGTAGTGAGGAGGCTTT
TTTGGAGGCCTAGGGACGTACCCAATTCGCCCTATAGTGAGTCGTATTACGCGCGCTCACTGGCCGTCGT
TTTACAACGTCGTGACTGGGAAAACCCTGGCGTTACCCAACTTAATCGCCTTGCAGCACATCCCCCTTTC
GCCAGCTGGCGTAATAGCGAAGAGGCCCGCACCGATCGCCCTTCCCAACAGTTGCGCAGCCTGAATGGCG
AATGGG
[124 nt withheld, positions 3367-3490]
C
[91 nt withheld, positions 3492-3582]
A
[49 nt withheld, positions 3584-3632]
CCTTTGACGTTGGAGTCCACGTTCTTT
[37 nt withheld, positions 3660-3696]
ACCCTATCTCGGTCTATTCTTTTGATTTATAAGGGATTTTGCCGATTTCGGCCTATTGGTTAAAAAATGA
GCTGATTTAACAAAAATTTAACGCGAATTTTAACAAAATATTAACGCTTACAATTTAGGTGGCACTTTTC
GGGGAAATGTGCGCGGAACCCCTATTTGTTTATTTTTCTAAATACATTCAAATATGTATCCGCTCATGAG
ACAATAACCCTGATAAATGCTTCAATAATATTGAAAAAGGAAGAGTATGAGTATTCAACATTTCCGTGTC
GCCCTTATTCCCTTTTTTGCGGCATTTTGCCTTCCTGTTTTTGCTCACCCAGAAACGCTGGTGAAAGTAA
AAGATGCTGAAGATCAGTTGGGTGCACGAGTGGGTTACATCGAACTGGATCTCAACAGCGGTAAGATCCT
TGAGAGTTTTCGCCCCGAAGAACGTTTTCCAATGATGAGCACTTTTAAAGTTCTGCTATGTGGCGCGGTA
TTATCCCGTATTGACGCCGGGCAAGAGCAACTCGGTCGCCGCATACACTATTCTCAGAATGACTTGGTTG
AGTACTCACCAGTCACAGAAAAGCATCTTACGGATGGCATGACAGTAAGAGAATTATGCAGTGCTGCCAT
AACCATGAGTGATAACACTGCGGCCAACTTACTTCTGACAACGATCGGAGGACCGAAGGAGCTAACCGCT
TTTTTGCACAACATGGGGGATCATGTAACTCGCCTTGATCGTTGGGAACCGGAGCTGAATGAAGCCATAC
CAAACGACGAGCGTGACACCACGATGCCTGTAGCAATGGCAACAACGTTGCGCAAACTATTAACTGGCGA
ACTACTTACTCTAGCTTCCCGGCAACAATTAATAGACTGGATGGAGGCGGATAAAGTTGCAGGACCACTT
CTGCGCTCGGCCCTTCCGGCTGGCTGGTTTATTGCTGATAAATCTGGAGCCGGTGAGCGTGGGTCTCGCG
GTATCATTGCAGCACTGGGGCCAGATGGTAAGCCCTCCCGTATCGTAGTTATCTACACGACGGGGAGTCA
GGCAACTATGGATGAACGAAATAGACAGATCGCTGAGATAGGTGCCTCACTGATTAAGCATTGGTAACTG
TCAGACCAAGTTTACTCATATATACTTTAGATTGATTTAAAACTTCATTTTTAATTTAAAAGGATCTAGG
TGAAGATCCTTTTTGATAATCTCATGACCAAAATCCCTTAACGTGAGTTTTCGTTCCACTGAGCGTCAGA
CCCCGTAGAAAAGATCAAAGGATCTTCTTGAGATCCTTTTTTTCTGCGCGTAATCTGCTGCTTGCAAACA
AAAAAACCACCGCTACCAGCGGTGGTTTGTTTGCCGGATCAAGAGCTACCAACTCTTTTTCCGAAGGTAA
CTGGCTTCAGCAGAGCGCAGATACCAAATACTGTTCTTCTAGTGTAGCCGTAGTTAGGCCACCACTTCAA
GAACTCTGTAGCACCGCCTACATACCTCGCTCTGCTAATCCTGTTACCAGTGGCTGCTGCCAGTGGCGAT
AAGTCGTGTCTTACCGGGTTGGACTCAAGACGATAGTTACCGGATAAGGCGCAGCGGTCGGGCTGAACGG
GGGGTTCGTGCACACAGCCCAGCTTGGAGCGAACGACCTACACCGAACTGAGATACCTACAGCGTGAGCT
ATGAGAAAGCGCCACGCTTCCCGAAGGGAGAAAGGCGGACAGGTATCCGGTAAGCGGCAGGGTCGGAACA
GGAGAGCGCACGAGGGAGCTTCCAGGGGGAAACGCCTGGTATCTTTATAGTCCTGTCGGGTTTCGCCACC
TCTGACTTGAGCGTCGATTTTTGTGATGCTCGTCAGGGGGGCGGAGCCTATGGAAAAACGCCAGCAACGC
GGCCTTTTTACGGTTCCTGGCCTTTTGCTGGCCTTTTGCTCACATGTTCTTTCCTGCGTTATCCCCTGAT
TCTGTGGATAACCGTATTACCGCCTTTGAGTGAGCTGATACCGCTCGCCGCAGCCGAACGACCGAGCGCA
GCGAGTCAGTGAGCGAGGAAGCGGAAGAGCGCCCAATACGCAAACCGCCTCTCCCCGCGCGTTGGCCGAT
TCATTAATGCAGCTGGCACGACAGGTTTCCCGACTGGAAAGCGGGCAGTGAGCGCAACGCAATTAATGTG
AGTTAGCTCACTCATTAGGCACCCCAGGCTTTACACTTTATGCTTCCGGCTCGTATGTTGTGTGGAATTG
TGAGCGGATAACAATTTCACACAGGAAACAGCTATGACCATGATTACGCCAAGCGCGCAATTAACCCTCA
CTAAAGGGAACAAAAGCTGGAGCTGCAAGCTTAATGTAGTCTTATGCAATACTCTTGTAGTCTTGCAACA
TGGTAACGATGAGTTAGCAACATGCCTTACAAGGAGAGAAAAAGCACCGTGCATGCCGATTGGTGGAAGT
AAGGTGGTACGATCGTGCCTTATTAGGAAGGCAACAGACGGGTCTGACATGGATTGGACGAACCACTGAA
TTGCCGCATTGCAGAGATATTGTATTTAAGTGCCTAGCTCGATACATAAACGGGTCTCTCTGGTTAGACC
AGATCTGAGCCTGGGAGCTCTCTGGCTAACTAGGGAACCCACTGCTTAAGCCTCAATAAAGCTTGCCTTG
AGTGCTTCAAGTAGTGTGTGCCCGTCTGTTGTGTGACTCTGGTAACTAGAGATCCCTCAGACCCTTTTAG
TCAGTGTGGAAAATCTCTAGCAGTGGCGCCCGAACAGGGACTTGAAAGCGAAAGGGAAACCAGAGGAGCT
CTCTCGACGCAGGACTCGGCTTGCTGAAGCGCGCACGGCAAGAGGCGAGGGGCGGCGACTGGTGAGTACG
CCAAAAATTTTGACTAGCGGAGGCTAGAAGGAGAGAGATGGGTGCGAGAGCGTCAGTATTAAGCGGGGGA
GAATTAGATCGCGATGGGAAAAAATTCGGTTAAGGCCAGGGGGAAAGAAAAAATATAAATTAAAACATAT
AGTATGGGCAAGCAGGGAGCTAGAACGATTCGCAGTTAATCCTGGCCTGTTAGAAACATCAGAAGGCTGT
AGACAAATACTGGGACAGCTACAACCATCCCTTCAGACAGGATCAGAAGAACTTAGATCATTATATAATA
CAGTAGCAACCCTCTATTGTGTGCATCAAAGGATAGAGATAAAAGACACCAAGGAAGCTTTAGACAAGAT
AGAGGAAGAGCAAAACAAAAGTAAGACCACCGCACAGCAAGCGGCCGCTGATCTTCAGACCTGGAGGAGG
AGATATGAGGGACAATTGGAGAAGTGAATTATATAAATATAAAGTAGTAAAAATTGAACCATTAGGAGTA
GCACCCACCAAGGCAAAGAGAAGAGTGGTGCAGAGAGAAAAAAGAGCAGTGGGAATAGGAGCTTTGTTCC
TTGGGTTCTTGGGAGCAGCAGGAAGCACTATGGGCGCAGCGTCAATGACGCTGACGGTACAGGCCAGACA
ATTATTGTCTGGTATAGTGCAGCAGCAGAACAATTTGCTGAGGGCTATTGAGGCGCAACAGCATCTGTTG
CAACTCACAGTCTGGGGCATCAAGCAGCTCCAGGCAAGAATCCTGGCTGTGGAAAGATACCTAAAGGATC
AACAGCTCCTGGGGATTTGGGGTTGCTCTGGAAAACTCATTTGCACCACTGCTGTGCCTTGGAATGCTAG
TTGGAGTAATAAATCTCTGGAACAGATTTGGAATCACACGACCTGGATGGAGTGGGACAGAGAAATTAAC
AATTACACAAGCTTAATACACTCCTTAATTGAAGAATCGCAAAACCAGCAAGAAAAGAATGAACAAGAAT
TATTGGAATTAGATAAATGGGCAAGTTTGTGGAATTGGTTTAACATAACAAATTGGCTGTGGTATATAAA
ATTATTCATAATGATAGTAGGAGGCTTGGTAGGTTTAAGAATAGTTTTTGCTGTACTTTCTATAGTGAAT
AGAGTTAGGCAGGGATATTCACCATTATCGTTTCAGACCCACCTCCCAACCCCGAGGGGACCCAGAGAGG
GCCTATTTCCCATGATTCCTTCATATTTGCATATACGATACAAGGCTGTTAGAGAGATAATTAGAATTAA
TTTGACTGTAAACACAAAGATATTAGTACAAAATACGTGACGTAGAAAGTAATAATTTCTTGGGTAGTTT
GCAGTTTTAAAATTATGTTTTAAAATGGACTATCATATGCTTACCGTAACTTGAAAGTATTTCGATTTCT
TGGCTTTATATATCTTGTGGAAAGGACGAAACACCGTGCTGATGATTATCACCCGGGTTTTAGAGCTAGA
AATAGCAAGTTAAAATAAGGCTAGTCCGTTATCAACTTGAAAAAGTGGCACCGAGTCGGTGCTTTTTTAA
GCTTGGCGTAACTAGATCTTGAGACAAATGGCAGTATTCATCCACAATTTTAAAAGAAAAGGGGGGATTG
GGGGGTACAGTGCAGGGGAAAGAATAGTAGACATAATAGCAACAGACATACAAACTAAAGAATTACAAAA
ACAAATTACAAAAATTCAAAATTTTCGGGTTTATTACAGGGACAGCAGAGATCCACTTTGGCGCCGGCTC
GAGGGGG
Features (pLannotate 1.2.2; 29 found; start..end, strand, type, name):
     14..80      +  CDS            small t antigen (fragment): SV40 (simian virus 40) small t antigen
    106..317     +  promoter       EF-1α core promoter: core promoter for human elongation factor EF-1α
    318..1256    +  intron         EF-1α intron A: intron upstream of the start codon of human EF-1α
   1278..1877    +  CDS            PuroR (fragment): puromycin N-acetyltransferase; pac from Streptomyces; confers resistance to puromycin
   1893..2481    +  misc_feature   WPRE: woodchuck hepatitis virus posttranscriptional regulatory element
   2532..2551    +  misc_feature   cPPT/CTS (fragment): central polypurine tract and central termination sequence of HIV-1
   2553..2786    +  LTR            3' LTR (ΔU3): self-inactivating 3' long terminal repeat (LTR) from HIV-1
   2864..2985    +  polyA_signal   SV40 poly(A) signal: SV40 polyadenylation signal
   3025..3160    +  rep_origin     SV40 ori: SV40 origin of replication
   3181..3199    -  promoter       T7 promoter: promoter for bacteriophage T7 RNA polymerase
   3207..3362    +  CDS            lacZα (fragment): LacZα fragment of β-galactosidase; lacZ fragment
   3367..3795    +  rep_origin     f1 ori (sequence partly withheld): f1 bacteriophage origin of replication; arrow indicates direction of (+) strand synthesis
   3848..3952    +  promoter       AmpR promoter: bla
   3953..4813    +  CDS            AmpR: β-lactamase; bla; confers resistance to ampicillin, carbenicillin, and related antibiotics
   4984..5572    +  rep_origin     ori: high-copy-number ColE1/pMB1/pBR322/pUC origin of replication
   5755..5847    +  CDS            lacI (fragment): lac repressor; lacI; The lac repressor binds to the lac operator to inhibit transcription in E. coli. This inhibition can be relieved by adding lactose or isopropyl-β-D-thiogalactopyranoside (IPTG).
   5860..5881    +  protein_bind   CAP binding site: CAP binding activates transcription in the presence of cAMP. E. coli catabolite activator protein
   5896..5926    +  promoter       lac promoter: promoter for the E. coli lac operon
   5934..5950    +  protein_bind   lac operator: The lac repressor binds to the lac operator to inhibit transcription in E. coli. This inhibition can be relieved by adding lactose or isopropyl-β-D-thiogalactopyranoside (IPTG). lac repressor encoded by lacI
   5995..6013    +  promoter       T3 promoter: promoter for bacteriophage T3 RNA polymerase
   6041..6267    +  promoter       RSV promoter: Rous sarcoma virus enhancer/promoter
   6268..6448    +  LTR            5' LTR (truncated): truncated 5' long terminal repeat (LTR) from HIV-1
   6495..6620    +  misc_feature   HIV-1 Ψ: packaging signal of human immunodeficiency virus type 1
   6604..6967    +  CDS            HIV-1 gag (fragment): gag protein from human immunodeficiency virus 1; gag
   7113..7346    +  misc_feature   RRE: The Rev response element (RRE) of HIV-1 allows for Rev-dependent mRNA export from the nucleus to the cytoplasm.
   7723..7749    +  CDS            Rev (fragment): human immunodeficiency virus 1 (HIV-1) Rev protein; rev; enhances nuclear export of unspliced and incompletely spliced viral mRNAs
   7753..7993    +  promoter       U6 promoter: RNA polymerase III promoter for human U6 snRNA
   8023..8098    +  misc_RNA       gRNA scaffold: guide RNA scaffold for the Streptococcus pyogenes CRISPR/Cas9 system
   8154..8271    +  misc_feature   cPPT/CTS: central polypurine tract and central termination sequence of HIV-1
