[The description below was written by a language model from this plasmid's Addgene catalogue record and pLannotate feature annotations shown in this document.]
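Description:
IDNK gRNA (BRDN0001148428) is a third-generation lentiviral guide RNA plasmid built on the lentiGuide-Puro backbone, carrying a single sgRNA designed against human IDNK (also recorded as C9orf103; designed against the NM_001001551.3 transcript). It is propagated in E. coli as a high-copy plasmid through a ColE1/pUC-type origin with ampicillin selection from the β-lactamase gene. The backbone also retains an f1 origin, an SV40 origin and poly(A) signal, and remnants of lac and T7/T3 cloning-vector sequence.

The transfer cassette is framed by an RSV promoter-driven truncated HIV-1 5′ LTR and a self-inactivating ΔU3 3′ LTR. The RSV promoter makes genomic RNA production Tat-independent, and the ΔU3 deletion leaves the integrated provirus without LTR promoter activity. Between the LTRs lie the Ψ packaging signal with a partial gag sequence, the Rev response element for nuclear export of the unspliced viral RNA, and a cPPT/CTS that aids nuclear import. The payload consists of two expression units. A human U6 RNA polymerase III promoter transcribes the IDNK-targeting spacer fused to the Streptococcus pyogenes Cas9 gRNA scaffold. Downstream, an EF-1α promoter with its intron A drives puromycin N-acetyltransferase, followed by a WPRE to enhance transcript expression, allowing puromycin selection of transduced mammalian cells.

The plasmid does not encode Cas9, so it is meant for use with a separate Cas9 lentivector or in cells that already express Cas9, where it directs cleavage and knockout of IDNK. It belongs to a human kinome gRNA collection generated with optimized sgRNA design rules.
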