Addgene plasmid #75867: IDNK gRNA (BRDN0001148428)
Purpose: 3rd generation lentiviral gRNA plasmid targeting human IDNK
Depositing lab: John Doench & David Root. Depositing organization: Broad Institute. Publication: Optimized sgRNA design to maximize activity and minimize off-target effects of CRISPR-Cas9. Doench JG, Fusi N, Sullender M, Hegde M, Vaimberg EW, Donovan KF, Smith I, Tothova Z, Wilen C, Orchard R, Virgin HW, Listgarten J, Root DE. Nat Biotechnol. 2016 Jan 18. doi: 10.1038/nbt.3437. PubMed 26780180.
Backbone
  Vector backbone: lentiGuide-Puro
  Backbone manufacturer: Zhang Lab (Addgene plasmid # 52963)
  Vector type: Mammalian Expression, Lentiviral, CRISPR
  Selectable markers: Puromycin
Growth in bacteria
  Bacterial resistance: Ampicillin, 100 μg/mL
  Growth temperature: 37°C
  Growth strain: DH5alpha
  Copy number: High Copy
Gene/Insert
  Gene/Insert name: IDNK (alt names: IDNK; NM_001001551.3)
  gRNA/shRNA sequence: TGCTGATGATTATCACCCGG
  Species: H. sapiens (human)
  Entrez Gene: C9orf103 (a.k.a. bA522I20.2)
  Promoter: hU6
  Cloning method: Unknown
  Sequencing primers: 5′ U6-F; 3′ pS2-R
Terms and licenses: Academic/Nonprofit Terms; Industry Terms: Not Available to Industry
Depositor comments: The gRNA was designed to target the following Genbank reference sequence(s): NM_001001551.3. Note that this plasmid does NOT contain Cas9. It should be used in conjunction with lentiCas9-Blast (Addgene #52962) or otherwise with cell lines already expressing Cas9. Browse the full kinome gRNA library at http://www.addgene.org/pooled-library/broadgpp-human-kinome/ or visit http://www.broadinstitute.org/rnai/public/ for detailed protocols and information.
How to cite: IDNK gRNA (BRDN0001148428) was a gift from John Doench & David Root (Addgene plasmid # 75867 ; http://n2t.net/addgene:75867 ; RRID:Addgene_75867)
