>Addgene plasmid #75867 | IDNK gRNA (BRDN0001148428) | depositor partial sequence | sequence record 143327 | Target Sequence
TGCTGATGATTATCACCCGG
