>Addgene plasmid #75867 | IDNK gRNA (BRDN0001148428) | addgene partial sequence | sequence record 184721 | hU6-F
AGAAAGTAATAATTTCTTGGGTAGTTTGCAGTTTTAAAATTATGTTTTAAAATGGACTATCATATGCTTA
CCGTAACTTGAAAGTATTTCGATTTCTTGGCTTTATATATCTTGTGGAAAGGACGAAACACCGTGCTGAT
GATTATCACCCGGGTTTTAGAGCTAGAAATAGCAAGTTAAAATAAGGCTAGTCCGTTATCAACTTGAAAA
AGTGGCACCGAGTCGGTGCTTTTTTAAGCTTGGCGTAACTAGATCTTGAGACAAATGGCAGTATTCATCC
ACAATTTTAAAAGAAAAGGGGGGATTGGGGGGTACAGTGCAGGGGAAAGAATAGTAGACATAATAGCAAC
AGACATACAAACTAAAGAATTACAAAAACAAATTACAAAAATTCAAAATTTTCGGGTTTATTACAGGGAC
AGCAGAGATCCACTTTGGCGCCGGCTCGAGGGGGCCCGGGTGCAAAGATGGATAAAGTTTTAAACAGAGA
GGAATCTTTGCAGCTAATGGACCTTCTAGGTCTTGAAAGGAGTGGGAATTGGCTCCGGTGCCCGTCAGTG
GGCAGAGCGC
